LOCUS       Exported 1029 bp ds-DNA linear SYN 25-MAY-2021
DEFINITION  when used to produce lentivirus, express physiological levels of
            insert .
ACCESSION   .
VERSION     .
KEYWORDS    FLAG-MKK6 (S207E,T211E)-pcw107
SOURCE      synthetic DNA construct
  ORGANISM  synthetic DNA construct
REFERENCE   1 (bases 1 to 1029)
  AUTHORS   Martz CA, Ottina KA, Singleton KR, Jasper JS, Wardell SE,
            Peraza-Penton A, Anderson GR, Winter PS, Wang T, Alley HM, Kwong LN,
            Cooper ZA, Tetzlaff M, Chen PL, Rathmell JC, Flaherty KT, Wargo JA,
            McDonnell DP, Sabatini DM, Wood KC
  TITLE     Systematic identification of signaling pathways with potential to
            confer anticancer drug resistance.
  JOURNAL   Sci Signal. 2014 Dec 23;7(357):ra121. doi:
            10.1126/scisignal.aaa1877.
  PUBMED    25538079
REFERENCE   2 (bases 1 to 1029)
  AUTHORS   .
  TITLE     Direct Submission
  JOURNAL   Exported May 25, 2021 from SnapGene Server 1.1.58
            http://www.snapgene.com
FEATURES             Location/Qualifiers
     source          1..1029
                     /organism="synthetic DNA construct"
                     /mol_type="other DNA"
     CDS             4..27
                     /codon_start=1
                     /product="FLAG(R) epitope tag, followed by an enterokinase
                     cleavage site"
                     /label=FLAG
                     /translation="DYKDDDDK"
ORIGIN
        1 atggactaca aagacgatga tgacaaatct cagtcgaaag gcaagaagcg aaaccctggc
       61 cttaaaattc caaaagaagc atttgaacaa cctcagacca gttccacacc acctagagat
      121 ttagactcca aggcttgcat ttctattgga aatcagaact ttgaggtgaa ggcagatgac
      181 ctggagccta taatggaact gggacgaggt gcgtacgggg tggtggagaa gatgcggcac
      241 gtgcccagcg ggcagatcat ggcagtgaag cggatccgag ccacagtaaa tagccaggaa
      301 cagaaacggc tactgatgga tttggatatt tccatgagga cggtggactg tccattcact
      361 gtcacctttt atggcgcact gtttcgggag ggtgatgtgt ggatctgcat ggagctcatg
      421 gatacatcac tagataaatt ctacaaacaa gttattgata aaggccagac aattccagag
      481 gacatcttag ggaaaatagc agtttctatt gtaaaagcat tagaacattt acatagtaag
      541 ctgtctgtca ttcacagaga cgtcaagcct tctaatgtac tcatcaatgc tctcggtcaa
      601 gtgaagatgt gcgattttgg aatcagtggc tacttggtgg acgaggttgc taaagaaatt
      661 gatgcaggtt gcaaaccata catggcccct gaaagaataa acccagagct caaccagaag
      721 ggatacagtg tgaagtctga catttggagt ctgggcatca cgatgattga gttggccatc
      781 cttcgatttc cctatgattc atggggaact ccatttcagc agctcaaaca ggtggtagag
      841 gagccatcgc cacaactccc agcagacaag ttctctgcag agtttgttga ctttacctca
      901 cagtgcttaa agaagaattc caaagaacgg cctacatacc cagagctaat gcaacatcca
      961 tttttcaccc tacatgaatc caaaggaaca gatgtggcat cttttgtaaa actgattctt
     1021 ggagactaa
//
