>Addgene plasmid #64625 | FLAG-MKK6 (S207E,T211E)-pcw107 | addgene partial sequence | sequence record 110715 | hPGK-F 5'-GTGTTCCGCATTCTGCAAG-3'
GACCTCTCTCCCCAGGGGCTAGCATCGATGGATCAACAAGTTTGTACAAAAAAGTTGGCAACAGCGGCGG
CGGCACCATGGACTACAAAGACGATGATGACAAATCTCAGTCGAAAGGCAAGAAGCGAAACCCTGGCCTT
AAAATTCCAAAAGAAGCATTTGAACAACCTCAGACCAGTTCCACACCACCTAGAGATTTAGACTCCAAGG
CTTGCATTTCTATTGGAAATCAGAACTTTGAGGTGAAGGCAGATGACCTGGAGCCTATAATGGAACTGGG
ACGAGGTGCGTACGGGGTGGTGGAGAAGATGCGGCACGTGCCCAGCGGGCAGATCATGGCAGTGAAGCGG
ATCCGAGCCACAGTAAATAGCCAGGAACAGAAACGGCTACTGATGGATTTGGATATTTCCATGAGGACGG
TGGACTGTCCATTCACTGTCACCTTTTATGGCGCACTGTTTCGGGAGGGTGATGTGTGGATCTGCATGGA
GCTCATGGATACATCACTAGATAAATTCTACAAACAAGTTATTGATAAAGGCCAGACAATTCCAGAGGAC
ATCTTAGGGAAAATAGCAGTTTCTATTGTAAAAGCATTAGAACATTTACATAGTAAGCTGTCTGTCATTC
ACAGAGACGTCAAGCCTTCTAATGTACTCATCAATGCTCTCGGTCAAGTGAAGATGTGCGA
