>Addgene plasmid #64625 | FLAG-MKK6 (S207E,T211E)-pcw107 | addgene partial sequence | sequence record 110717 | WPRE-R 5'-CATAGCGTAAAAGGAGCAACA-3'
GTAATCCAGAGGTTGATTGTCGACTTAACGCGGTCATTACTACGTAGAATCGAGACCGAGGAGAGGGTTA
GGGATAGGCTTACCACCGGTAACCACTTTGTACAAGAAAGTTGGCAATTAGTCTCCAAGAATCAGTTTTA
CAAAAGATGCCACATCTGTTCCTTTGGATTCATGTAGGGTGAAAAATGGATGTTGCATTAGCTCTGGGTA
TGTAGGCCGTTCTTTGGAATTCTTCTTTAAGCACTGTGAGGTAAAGTCAACAAACTCTGCAGAGAACTTG
TCTGCTGGGAGTTGTGGCGATGGCTCCTCTACCACCTGTTTGAGCTGCTGAAATGGAGTTCCCCATGAAT
CATAGGGAAATCGAAGGATGGCCAACTCAATCATCGTGATGCCCAGACTCCAAATGTCAGACTTCACACT
GTATCCCTTCTGGTTGAGCTCTGGGTTTATTCTTTCAGGGGCCATGTATGGTTTGCAACCTGCATCAATT
TCTTTAGCAACCTCGTCCACCAAGTAGCCACTGATTCCAAAATCGCACATCTTCACTTGACCGAGAGCAT
TGATGAGTACATTAGAAGGCTTGACGTCTCTGTGAATGACAGACAGCTTACTATGTAAATGTTCTAATGC
TTTTACAATAGAAACTGCTATTTTCCCTAAGATGTCCTCTGGAATTGTCTGGCCTTTATCAATAACTTGT
TTGTAGAATTTATCTAGTGATGTATCCATGAGCTCCATGCAGATCCACACATCA
