[The description below was written by a language model from this plasmid's Addgene catalogue record and the feature table of its GenBank file.]
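Description:
FLAG-MKK6 (S207E,T211E)-pcw107 is a lentiviral expression plasmid built on the pcw107 (V5) backbone, which is about 9.2 kb without insert. It is propagated in bacteria under ampicillin selection and carries a puromycin marker for selecting transduced mammalian cells. The insert, introduced by Gateway cloning, is the human MAP2K6 coding sequence (MKK6, also called MEK6 or SAPKK3; roughly 1 kb) with an N-terminal FLAG epitope tag. It is driven by the PGK promoter, a moderate-strength constitutive promoter, which fits the stated aim of expressing the insert at physiological levels after lentiviral delivery. A WPRE-directed sequencing primer suggests that this post-transcriptional enhancer element lies downstream of the insert, although no backbone features are annotated in the record.

The two substitutions, S207E and T211E, put acidic residues at the activation-loop phosphorylation sites of MKK6. This is a standard phosphomimetic strategy that yields a constitutively active kinase able to drive p38 MAPK signalling without upstream input. The working name ends in "STOP", which suggests the insert keeps its own stop codon, so the backbone's V5 tag would not be fused to the protein, but the record does not say this explicitly. A short four-nucleotide barcode is also noted just upstream of the coding sequence. The associated publication describes a systematic screen for signalling pathways that can confer resistance to anticancer drugs, so the plasmid appears to be one member of a collection of pathway-activating constructs. The MKK6 sequence was derived in part from an earlier deposited plasmid.

The available sequence record covers only a 1,029 bp fragment, and its sole annotated feature is the FLAG tag with its enterokinase cleavage site near the start. The lentiviral LTRs, packaging elements, replication origin and resistance cassettes are therefore not documented in the feature table.
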