Addgene plasmid #64625: FLAG-MKK6 (S207E,T211E)-pcw107
Purpose: when used to produce lentivirus, express physiological levels of insert
Depositing lab: David Sabatini & Kris Wood. Depositing organization: Whitehead Institute for Biomedical Research. Publication: Systematic identification of signaling pathways with potential to confer anticancer drug resistance. Martz CA, Ottina KA, Singleton KR, Jasper JS, Wardell SE, Peraza-Penton A, Anderson GR, Winter PS, Wang T, Alley HM, Kwong LN, Cooper ZA, Tetzlaff M, Chen PL, Rathmell JC, Flaherty KT, Wargo JA, McDonnell DP, Sabatini DM, Wood KC. Sci Signal. 2014 Dec 23;7(357):ra121. doi: 10.1126/scisignal.aaa1877. PubMed 25538079.
Backbone
  Vector backbone: pcw107 (V5)
  Backbone manufacturer: John Doench/Kathleen Ottina
  Backbone size w/o insert (bp): 9240
  Vector type: Lentiviral
  Selectable markers: Puromycin
Growth in bacteria
  Bacterial resistance: Ampicillin, 100 μg/mL
  Growth temperature: 37°C
  Growth strain: Stbl3
  Copy number: Unknown
Gene/Insert
  Gene/Insert name: MAP2K6 (alt name: NM_002758.3)
  Species: H. sapiens (human)
  Insert size (bp): 1041
  Mutation: S207E,T211E
  Entrez Gene: MAP2K6 (a.k.a. MAPKK6, MEK6, MKK6, PRKMK6, SAPKK-3, SAPKK3)
  Promoter: PGK
  Tag / fusion protein: FLAG (N terminal on insert)
  Cloning method: Gateway Cloning
  Sequencing primers: 5′ hPGK-F; 3′ WPRE-R
Resource information
  A portion of this plasmid was derived from a plasmid made by: Roger Davis (Addgene plasmid # 13518)
Terms and licenses: Academic/Nonprofit Terms; Industry Terms: Not Available to Industry
Depositor comments: AACA (N-term barcode, 17 nt upstream of CDS start). Working name: CTK-I2-STOP
How to cite: FLAG-MKK6 (S207E,T211E)-pcw107 was a gift from David Sabatini & Kris Wood (Addgene plasmid # 64625 ; http://n2t.net/addgene:64625 ; RRID:Addgene_64625)
